Addgene plasmid #57794: PA-mCherry-miniSOG-MAP4-C-10
Purpose: Localization: Microtubules, Excitation: 448 / 473, Emission: 500 / 528
Depositing lab: Michael Davidson. Depositing organization: Florida State University, Tallahassee. Publication: A genetically encoded tag for correlated light and electron microscopy of intact cells, tissues, and organisms. Shu X, Lev-Ram V, Deerinck TJ, Qi Y, Ramko EB, Davidson MW, Jin Y, Ellisman MH, Tsien RY. PLoS Biol. 2011 Apr;9(4):e1001041. doi: 10.1371/journal.pbio.1001041. Epub 2011 Apr 5. PubMed 21483721.
Backbone
  Vector backbone: PA-mCherry-miniSOG-C1
  Backbone size w/o insert (bp): 4750
  Vector type: Mammalian Expression
  Selectable markers: Neomycin (select with G418)
Growth in bacteria
  Bacterial resistance: Kanamycin, 50 μg/mL
  Growth temperature: 37°C
  Growth strain: DH5alpha
  Copy number: High Copy
Gene/Insert
  Gene/Insert name: MAP4 (alt name: NM_008633.4)
  Species: M. musculus (mouse)
  Promoter: CMV
  Tag / fusion protein: PA-mCherry-miniSOG (N terminal on backbone)
  Cloning method: Unknown
  Sequencing primers: 5′ CMV-F; 3′ SV40pA-R
Terms and licenses: Academic/Nonprofit Terms; Industry Terms: Not Available to Industry
Depositor comments: . Excitation = 448 / 473; Emission = 500 / 528
How to cite: PA-mCherry-miniSOG-MAP4-C-10 was a gift from Michael Davidson (Addgene plasmid # 57794 ; http://n2t.net/addgene:57794 ; RRID:Addgene_57794)
