[The description below was written by a language model from this plasmid's Addgene catalogue record.]
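Description:
PA-mCherry-miniSOG-MAP4-C-10 is a mammalian expression plasmid built on the PA-mCherry-miniSOG-C1 backbone (about 4.75 kb without the insert). It is maintained as a high-copy plasmid in E. coli under kanamycin selection and carries a neomycin resistance marker, so transfected mammalian cells can be selected with G418. No feature table is supplied, so the origin of replication and other backbone elements are not itemised. The listed sequencing primers do imply an SV40 polyadenylation signal downstream of the coding region.

The payload is mouse MAP4 (microtubule-associated protein 4) expressed from the CMV promoter. A tandem PA-mCherry-miniSOG tag, supplied by the backbone, is fused to its N terminus. MAP4 binds microtubules and therefore directs the fusion to the microtubule cytoskeleton, which is the localization stated in the record. PA-mCherry is a photoactivatable red fluorescent protein that becomes fluorescent only after illumination with violet light, which allows selective highlighting of labelled structures. miniSOG is a small flavin-binding green fluorescent tag that generates singlet oxygen when illuminated. This reaction can polymerise diaminobenzidine into an electron-dense deposit, which makes miniSOG useful for correlated light and electron microscopy. The recorded spectral values (excitation 448/473 nm, emission 500/528 nm) correspond to miniSOG rather than to the red partner.

The "C-10" in the name probably refers to the fusion orientation and a linker length, but the record does not explain it, and the cloning method is listed as unknown. The plasmid is suited to use as a microtubule marker in transfected mammalian cells, for fluorescence, photoactivation and correlative electron microscopy.
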