>Addgene plasmid #57794 | PA-mCherry-miniSOG-MAP4-C-10 | addgene partial sequence | sequence record 131851 | SV40pA-R 5'-GAAATTTGTGATGCTATTGC-3'
ACAACAATTGCATTCATTTTATGTTTCAGGTTCAGGGGGAGGTGTGGGAGGTTTTTTAAAGCAAGTAAAA
CCTCTACAAATGTGGTATGGCTGATTATGATCTAGAGTCGCGGCCGCTTAGCCGTCCAGCTGCACGCCGA
TGAAGTACTGCAGCTCGCCCTTCTGGTCGCGCATGGGCTGCAGGTGCAGCAGGTTCCAGAACTTCTTGCC
GCTCTTGGTGTAGTTGATCAGCTGCACGGTGATCTCGCGCTGGTCGCGGATGGCGTCGCGGATCTTCTGC
ACGGTGGCCTGGTCGGTCTCGGGGCCCTGCAGGAAGCGGCCGTTGCGGCCCAGGATCTCCTCTCTGCTGT
ACTCGGTCAGCTCCAGGAAGCCGTCGCTGGCGAAGATGATGGGGTTGTCGGGCAGGCGGGGGTCGGTGAT
CACGAAGCTCTTCTCCATGCCGCCCTTGTACAGCTCGTCCATGCCGCCGGTGGAGTGGCGGCCCTCGGCT
CTCTCGTACTGCTCCACGATGGTGTAGTCCTCGTTGTGGCTGGTGATGTCCAGCTTGCGGTTGACGTTGT
AGGCGCCGGGCAGCTGCACGGGCTTCTTGGCCTTGTAGGTGGTCTTGACCTCAGCGTCGTAGTGGCCGCC
GTCCTTCAGCTTCACTCTGGGCTTGACCTCGCCCTTCAGGGCGCCGTCCTCGGGGTACATCCGCTCGGAG
AGGGCCTCCCAGCCCATGGTCTTCTTCTGCATCACGGGGCCGTCGGAGG
