>Addgene plasmid #57794 | PA-mCherry-miniSOG-MAP4-C-10 | addgene partial sequence | sequence record 133110 | CMV-F 5'-CGCAAATGGGCGGTAGGCGTG-3'
CAGAGCTGGTTTAGTGAACCGTCAGATCCGCTAGCGCCACCATGGTGTCCCGGCAAGAAGAAGCAAAGGC
TGCTGTAGGTGTGACTGGAAATGACATCACTACCCCGCCAAACAAGGAGCCACCACCAAGCCCAGAAAAG
AAAGCAAAGCCTTTGGCCACCACTCAACCTGCAAAGACTTCAACATCGAAAGCCAAAACACAGCCCACTT
CTCTCCCTAAGCAACCAGCTCCCACCACCTCTGGTGGGTTGAATAAAAAACCCATGAGCCTCGCCTCAGG
CTCAGTGCCAGCTGCCCCACACAAACGCCCTGCTGCTGCCACTGCTACTGCCAGGCCTTCCACCCTACCT
GCCAGAGACGTGAAGCCAAAGCCAATTACAGAAGCTAAGGTTGCCGAAAAGCGGACCTCTCCATCCAAGC
CTTCATCTGCCCCAGCCCTCAAACCTGGACCTAAAACCACCCCAACCGTTTCAAAAGCCACATCTCCCTC
AACTCTTGTTTCCACTGGACCAAGTAGTAGAAGTCCAGCTACAACTCTGCCTAAGAGGCCAACCAGCATC
AAGACTGAGGGGAAACCTGCTGATGTCAAAAGGATGACTGCTAAGTCTGCCTCAGCTGACTTGAGTCGCT
CAAAGACCACCTCTGCCAGTTCTGTGAAGAGAAACACCACTCCCACTGGGGCAGCACCCCCAGCAGGGAT
GACTTCCACTCGAGTCAAGCCCATGTCTGCACCTAGCCGCTCTTCTGGGGCTCTTTCTGTGGACAAGAAG
CCCACTTCCACTAAGCCTAGCTCCTCTGCTCCCAGGGTGAGCCGCCTGGCCACAACTGTTTCTGCC
